Addgene plasmid #121234: pUC57-Kan_BR29_00121721
Purpose: Level 0 Golden-Gate compatible vector
Depositing lab: Sophien Kamoun. Depositing organization: Sainsbury Laboratory, Norwich. Publication: A Clone Resource of Magnaporthe oryzae Effectors That Share Sequence and Structural Similarities Across Host-Specific Lineages. Petit-Houdenot Y, Langner T, Harant A, Win J, Kamoun S. Mol Plant Microbe Interact. 2020 Aug;33(8):1032-1035. doi: 10.1094/MPMI-03-20-0052-A. Epub 2020 Jun 22. PubMed 32460610.
Backbone
  Vector backbone: pUC57-Kan
  Backbone size w/o insert (bp): 2626
  Vector type: Golden Gate
  Selectable markers: lacZ
Growth in bacteria
  Bacterial resistance: Kanamycin, 50 μg/mL
  Growth temperature: 37°C
  Growth strain: DH5alpha
  Copy number: High Copy
Gene/Insert
  Gene/Insert name: BR29_00121721
  Mutation: Magnaporthe grisea
  Cloning method: Restriction Enzyme; 5′ cloning site EcoRV (unknown if destroyed); 3′ cloning site EcoRV (destroyed during cloning)
  Sequencing primers: 5′ M13Fw; 3′ M13Rv
Terms and licenses: Academic/Nonprofit Terms; Industry Terms: Not Available to Industry
How to cite: pUC57-Kan_BR29_00121721 was a gift from Sophien Kamoun (Addgene plasmid # 121234 ; http://n2t.net/addgene:121234 ; RRID:Addgene_121234)
