[The description below was written by a language model from this plasmid's Addgene catalogue record and pLannotate feature annotations shown in this document.]
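Description:
pUC57-Kan_BR29_00121721 is a small (2,849 bp) high-copy E. coli cloning plasmid that serves as a Level 0 module for Golden Gate assembly. It is built on the pUC57-Kan backbone, replicates from the ColE1/pUC-type origin, and is selected with kanamycin through an aph(3')-Ia aminoglycoside phosphotransferase gene, which the annotation places downstream of the AmpR (bla) promoter. Short remnants of bom, rop and lacI are also detected. These are partial backbone fragments, not functional units.

The insert, BR29_00121721, was placed into the EcoRV site of the pUC57 polylinker, which lies within the lacZα region. The feature table accordingly shows the lac promoter, lac operator and CAP binding site separated from a fragment of lacZα by an unannotated gap of roughly 300 bp. That gap is consistent with the position of the insert, and comparing the total size with the 2,626 bp backbone suggests an insert of only a couple of hundred base pairs. The annotation tool did not recognise the insert itself, so its coding content, boundaries and any flanking Type IIS sites or overhangs are not described in the record. Interruption of lacZα fits the listing of lacZ as a screening marker, and M13 forward and reverse primer sites flank the cloning region for sequence verification.

The catalogue gives Magnaporthe grisea as the source, although it enters this under the mutation field. The associated publication describes a clone resource of Magnaporthe oryzae effectors that share sequence and structural similarity across host-specific lineages. The plasmid therefore appears to hold one candidate blast-fungus effector sequence as a standardised part. No eukaryotic promoter, tag or terminator is present, so expression would depend on assembling the part into higher-level vectors.
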