Features (pLannotate 1.2.2; 10 found; start..end, strand, type, name):
    137..236     +  misc_feature   bom (fragment): basis of mobility region from pBR322
    242..399     -  CDS            lacZα (fragment): LacZα fragment of β-galactosidase; lacZ fragment
    697..713     -  protein_bind   lac operator: The lac repressor binds to the lac operator to inhibit transcription in E. coli. This inhibition can be relieved by adding lactose or isopropyl-β-D-thiogalactopyranoside (IPTG). lac repressor encoded by lacI
    721..751     -  promoter       lac promoter: promoter for the E. coli lac operon
    766..787     -  protein_bind   CAP binding site: CAP binding activates transcription in the presence of cAMP. E. coli catabolite activator protein
    800..892     -  CDS            lacI (fragment): lac repressor; lacI; The lac repressor binds to the lac operator to inhibit transcription in E. coli. This inhibition can be relieved by adding lactose or isopropyl-β-D-thiogalactopyranoside (IPTG).
   1075..1663    -  rep_origin     ori: high-copy-number ColE1/pMB1/pBR322/pUC origin of replication
   1834..2649    -  CDS            KanR: aminoglycoside phosphotransferase; aph(3')-Ia; confers resistance to kanamycin in bacteria or G418 (Geneticin®) in eukaryotes
   2650..2754    -  promoter       AmpR promoter: bla
   2849..35      +  CDS            rop (fragment) (across the origin): Rop protein, which maintains plasmids at low copy number; rop
>Addgene plasmid #121234 | pUC57-Kan_BR29_00121721 | depositor full sequence | sequence record 237825 | pUC57-Kan_BR29_00121721 sequence 2849 bps
TCGCGCGTTTCGGTGATGACGGTGAAAACCTCTGACACATGCAGCTCCCGGAGACGGTCACAGCTTGTCT
GTAAGCGGATGCCGGGAGCAGACAAGCCCGTCAGGGCGCGTCAGCGGGTGTTGGCGGGTGTCGGGGCTGG
CTTAACTATGCGGCATCAGAGCAGATTGTACTGAGAGTGCACCATATGCGGTGTGAAATACCGCACAGAT
GCGTAAGGAGAAAATACCGCATCAGGCGCCATTCGCCATTCAGGCTGCGCAACTGTTGGGAAGGGCGATC
GGTGCGGGCCTCTTCGCTATTACGCCAGCTGGCGAAAGGGGGATGTGCTGCAAGGCGATTAAGTTGGGTA
ACGCCAGGGTTTTCCCAGTCACGACGTTGTAAAACGACGGCCAGTGAATTGACGCGTATTGGGATGGAAC
TTGGTCTCTAATGTTGCCAGCTGGTGGTTTGCCAGCTAATTCTCAAAATGCTGTTAAAAAATATCATTGT
CCACCAAGAGGTTTTACTACTAATCATGGTGATTTTGCTGTTAGATTTAATGGTTTTAATTATTCTAATA
TTAAAGCTAATTTTTATTGTCCAAATTGTAAATATACTGGTTATAATTGTAATGATGGTTGAGCTTAGAG
ACCAAGTTATCCCAATGGCGCGCCGAGCTTGGCTCGAGCATGGTCATAGCTGTTTCCTGTGTGAAATTGT
TATCCGCTCACAATTCCACACAACATACGAGCCGGAAGCATAAAGTGTAAAGCCTGGGGTGCCTAATGAG
TGAGCTAACTCACATTAATTGCGTTGCGCTCACTGCCCGCTTTCCAGTCGGGAAACCTGTCGTGCCAGCT
GCATTAATGAATCGGCCAACGCGCGGGGAGAGGCGGTTTGCGTATTGGGCGCTCTTCCGCTTCCTCGCTC
ACTGACTCGCTGCGCTCGGTCGTTCGGCTGCGGCGAGCGGTATCAGCTCACTCAAAGGCGGTAATACGGT
TATCCACAGAATCAGGGGATAACGCAGGAAAGAACATGTGAGCAAAAGGCCAGCAAAAGGCCAGGAACCG
TAAAAAGGCCGCGTTGCTGGCGTTTTTCCATAGGCTCCGCCCCCCTGACGAGCATCACAAAAATCGACGC
TCAAGTCAGAGGTGGCGAAACCCGACAGGACTATAAAGATACCAGGCGTTTCCCCCTGGAAGCTCCCTCG
TGCGCTCTCCTGTTCCGACCCTGCCGCTTACCGGATACCTGTCCGCCTTTCTCCCTTCGGGAAGCGTGGC
GCTTTCTCATAGCTCACGCTGTAGGTATCTCAGTTCGGTGTAGGTCGTTCGCTCCAAGCTGGGCTGTGTG
CACGAACCCCCCGTTCAGCCCGACCGCTGCGCCTTATCCGGTAACTATCGTCTTGAGTCCAACCCGGTAA
GACACGACTTATCGCCACTGGCAGCAGCCACTGGTAACAGGATTAGCAGAGCGAGGTATGTAGGCGGTGC
TACAGAGTTCTTGAAGTGGTGGCCTAACTACGGCTACACTAGAAGAACAGTATTTGGTATCTGCGCTCTG
CTGAAGCCAGTTACCTTCGGAAAAAGAGTTGGTAGCTCTTGATCCGGCAAACAAACCACCGCTGGTAGCG
GTGGTTTTTTTGTTTGCAAGCAGCAGATTACGCGCAGAAAAAAAGGATCTCAAGAAGATCCTTTGATCTT
TTCTACGGGGTCTGACGCTCAGTGGAACGAAAACTCACGTTAAGGGATTTTGGTCATGAGATTATCAAAA
AGGATCTTCACCTAGATCCTTTTAAATTAAAAATGAAGTTTTAAATCAATCTAAAGTATATATGAGTAAA
CTTGGTCTGACAGTTAGAAAAACTCATCGAGCATCAAATGAAACTGCAATTTATTCATATCAGGATTATC
AATACCATATTTTTGAAAAAGCCGTTTCTGTAATGAAGGAGAAAACTCACCGAGGCAGTTCCATAGGATG
GCAAGATCCTGGTATCGGTCTGCGATTCCGACTCGTCCAACATCAATACAACCTATTAATTTCCCCTCGT
CAAAAATAAGGTTATCAAGTGAGAAATCACCATGAGTGACGACTGAATCCGGTGAGAATGGCAAAAGTTT
ATGCATTTCTTTCCAGACTTGTTCAACAGGCCAGCCATTACGCTCGTCATCAAAATCACTCGCATCAACC
AAACCGTTATTCATTCGTGATTGCGCCTGAGCGAGACGAAATACGCGATCGCTGTTAAAAGGACAATTAC
AAACAGGAATCGAATGCAACCGGCGCAGGAACACTGCCAGCGCATCAACAATATTTTCACCTGAATCAGG
ATATTCTTCTAATACCTGGAATGCTGTTTTCCCAGGGATCGCAGTGGTGAGTAACCATGCATCATCAGGA
GTACGGATAAAATGCTTGATGGTCGGAAGAGGCATAAATTCCGTCAGCCAGTTTAGTCTGACCATCTCAT
CTGTAACATCATTGGCAACGCTACCTTTGCCATGTTTCAGAAACAACTCTGGCGCATCGGGCTTCCCATA
CAATCGATAGATTGTCGCACCTGATTGCCCGACATTATCGCGAGCCCATTTATACCCATATAAATCAGCA
TCCATGTTGGAATTTAATCGCGGCCTAGAGCAAGACGTTTCCCGTTGAATATGGCTCATACTCTTCCTTT
TTCAATATTATTGAAGCATTTATCAGGGTTATTGTCTCATGAGCGGATACATATTTGAATGTATTTAGAA
AAATAAACAAATAGGGGTTCCGCGCACATTTCCCCGAAAAGTGCCACCTGACGTCTAAGAAACCATTATT
ATCATGACATTAACCTATAAAAATAGGCGTATCACGAGGCCCTTTCGTC
