>Addgene plasmid #121234 | pUC57-Kan_BR29_00121721 | depositor partial sequence | sequence record 230720 | BR29_00121721
TTGGTCTCTAATGTTGCCAGCTGGTGGTTTGCCAGCTAATTCTCAAAATGCTGTTAAAAAATATCATTGT
CCACCAAGAGGTTTTACTACTAATCATGGTGATTTTGCTGTTAGATTTAATGGTTTTAATTATTCTAATA
TTAAAGCTAATTTTTATTGTCCAAATTGTAAATATACTGGTTATAATTGTAATGATGGTTGAGCTTAGAG
ACCAA
