>Addgene plasmid #121234 | pUC57-Kan_BR29_00121721 | depositor partial sequence | sequence record 230721 | empty_vector
TCGCGCGTTTCGGTGATGACGGTGAAAACCTCTGACACATGCAGCTCCCGGAGACGGTCACAGCTTGTCT
GTAAGCGGATGCCGGGAGCAGACAAGCCCGTCAGGGCGCGTCAGCGGGTGTTGGCGGGTGTCGGGGCTGG
CTTAACTATGCGGCATCAGAGCAGATTGTACTGAGAGTGCACCATATGCGGTGTGAAATACCGCACAGAT
GCGTAAGGAGAAAATACCGCATCAGGCGCCATTCGCCATTCAGGCTGCGCAACTGTTGGGAAGGGCGATC
GGTGCGGGCCTCTTCGCTATTACGCCAGCTGGCGAAAGGGGGATGTGCTGCAAGGCGATTAAGTTGGGTA
ACGCCAGGGTTTTCCCAGTCACGACGTTGTAAAACGACGGCCAGTGAATTGACGCGTATTGGGATATCCC
AATGGCGCGCCGAGCTTGGCTCGAGCATGGTCATAGCTGTTTCCTGTGTGAAATTGTTATCCGCTCACAA
TTCCACACAACATACGAGCCGGAAGCATAAAGTGTAAAGCCTGGGGTGCCTAATGAGTGAGCTAACTCAC
ATTAATTGCGTTGCGCTCACTGCCCGCTTTCCAGTCGGGAAACCTGTCGTGCCAGCTGCATTAATGAATC
GGCCAACGCGCGGGGAGAGGCGGTTTGCGTATTGGGCGCTCTTCCGCTTCCTCGCTCACTGACTCGCTGC
GCTCGGTCGTTCGGCTGCGGCGAGCGGTATCAGCTCACTCAAAGGCGGTAATACGGTTATCCACAGAATC
AGGGGATAACGCAGGAAAGAACATGTGAGCAAAAGGCCAGCAAAAGGCCAGGAACCGTAAAAAGGCCGCG
TTGCTGGCGTTTTTCCATAGGCTCCGCCCCCCTGACGAGCATCACAAAAATCGACGCTCAAGTCAGAGGT
GGCGAAACCCGACAGGACTATAAAGATACCAGGCGTTTCCCCCTGGAAGCTCCCTCGTGCGCTCTCCTGT
TCCGACCCTGCCGCTTACCGGATACCTGTCCGCCTTTCTCCCTTCGGGAAGCGTGGCGCTTTCTCATAGC
TCACGCTGTAGGTATCTCAGTTCGGTGTAGGTCGTTCGCTCCAAGCTGGGCTGTGTGCACGAACCCCCCG
TTCAGCCCGACCGCTGCGCCTTATCCGGTAACTATCGTCTTGAGTCCAACCCGGTAAGACACGACTTATC
GCCACTGGCAGCAGCCACTGGTAACAGGATTAGCAGAGCGAGGTATGTAGGCGGTGCTACAGAGTTCTTG
AAGTGGTGGCCTAACTACGGCTACACTAGAAGAACAGTATTTGGTATCTGCGCTCTGCTGAAGCCAGTTA
CCTTCGGAAAAAGAGTTGGTAGCTCTTGATCCGGCAAACAAACCACCGCTGGTAGCGGTGGTTTTTTTGT
TTGCAAGCAGCAGATTACGCGCAGAAAAAAAGGATCTCAAGAAGATCCTTTGATCTTTTCTACGGGGTCT
GACGCTCAGTGGAACGAAAACTCACGTTAAGGGATTTTGGTCATGAGATTATCAAAAAGGATCTTCACCT
AGATCCTTTTAAATTAAAAATGAAGTTTTAAATCAATCTAAAGTATATATGAGTAAACTTGGTCTGACAG
TTAGAAAAACTCATCGAGCATCAAATGAAACTGCAATTTATTCATATCAGGATTATCAATACCATATTTT
TGAAAAAGCCGTTTCTGTAATGAAGGAGAAAACTCACCGAGGCAGTTCCATAGGATGGCAAGATCCTGGT
ATCGGTCTGCGATTCCGACTCGTCCAACATCAATACAACCTATTAATTTCCCCTCGTCAAAAATAAGGTT
ATCAAGTGAGAAATCACCATGAGTGACGACTGAATCCGGTGAGAATGGCAAAAGTTTATGCATTTCTTTC
CAGACTTGTTCAACAGGCCAGCCATTACGCTCGTCATCAAAATCACTCGCATCAACCAAACCGTTATTCA
TTCGTGATTGCGCCTGAGCGAGACGAAATACGCGATCGCTGTTAAAAGGACAATTACAAACAGGAATCGA
ATGCAACCGGCGCAGGAACACTGCCAGCGCATCAACAATATTTTCACCTGAATCAGGATATTCTTCTAAT
ACCTGGAATGCTGTTTTCCCAGGGATCGCAGTGGTGAGTAACCATGCATCATCAGGAGTACGGATAAAAT
GCTTGATGGTCGGAAGAGGCATAAATTCCGTCAGCCAGTTTAGTCTGACCATCTCATCTGTAACATCATT
GGCAACGCTACCTTTGCCATGTTTCAGAAACAACTCTGGCGCATCGGGCTTCCCATACAATCGATAGATT
GTCGCACCTGATTGCCCGACATTATCGCGAGCCCATTTATACCCATATAAATCAGCATCCATGTTGGAAT
TTAATCGCGGCCTAGAGCAAGACGTTTCCCGTTGAATATGGCTCATACTCTTCCTTTTTCAATATTATTG
AAGCATTTATCAGGGTTATTGTCTCATGAGCGGATACATATTTGAATGTATTTAGAAAAATAAACAAATA
GGGGTTCCGCGCACATTTCCCCGAAAAGTGCCACCTGACGTCTAAGAAACCATTATTATCATGACATTAA
CCTATAAAAATAGGCGTATCACGAGGCCCTTTCGTC
