>Addgene plasmid #121234 | pUC57-Kan_BR29_00121721 | addgene partial sequence | sequence record 237823 | M13-F20 5'-TGTAAAACGACGGCCAGT-3'
TTGGTCTCTAATGTTGCCAGCTGGTGGTTTGCCAGCTAATTCTCAAAATGCTGTTAAAAAATATCATTGT
CCACCAAGAGGTTTTACTACTAATCATGGTGATTTTGCTGTTAGATTTAATGGTTTTAATTATTCTAATA
TTAAAGCTAATTTTTATTGTCCAAATTGTAAATATACTGGTTATAATTGTAATGATGGTTGAGCTTAGAG
ACCAAGTTATCCCAATGGCGCGCCGAGCTTGGCTCGAGCATGGTCATAGCTGTTTCCTGTGTGAAATTGT
TATCCGCTCACAATTCCACACAACATACGAGCCGGAAGCATAAAGTGTAAAGCCTGGGGTGCCTAATGAG
TGAGCTAACTCACATTAATTGCGTTGCGCTCACTGCCCGCTTTCCAGTCGGGAAACCTGTCGTGCCAGCT
GCATTAATGAATCGGCCAACGCGCGGGGAGAGGCGGTTTGCGTATTGGGCGCTCTTCCGCTTCCTCGCTC
ACTGACTCGCTGCGCTCGGTCGTTCGGCTGCGGCGAGCGGTATCAGCTCACTCAAAGGCGGTAATACGGT
TATCCACAGAATCAGGGGATAACGCAGGAAAGAACATGTGAGCAAAAGGCCAGCAAAAGGCCAGGAACCG
TAAAAAGGCCGCGTTGCTGGCGTTTTTCCATAGGCTCCGCCCCCCTGACGAGCATCACAAAAATCGACGC
TCAAGTCAGAGGTGGCGAAACCCGACAGGACTATAAAGATACCAGGCGTTTCCCCCTGGAAGCTCCCTCG
TGCGCTCTCCTGTTCCGACCCTGCCGCTTACCGGATACCTGTCCGCCTTTCTCCCTTCGGGAAGCGTGGC
GCTTTCTCATAGCTCACGCTGTAGGTATCTCAGTTCGGTGTAGGTCGTTCGCTCCAAGCTGGGCTGTGTG
CACGAACCCCCCGTTCAGCCCGACCGCTGCGCCTTATCCGGTAACTATCGTCTTGAGTCCAACCCGGTA
